Addgene plasmid #201710: HRE-UnaG
Purpose: Hypoxia responsive promoter driving UnaG fluorescent proteins
Depositing lab: Friedemann Kiefer. Publication: A novel family of fluorescent hypoxia sensors reveal strong heterogeneity in tumor hypoxia at the cellular level. Erapaneedi R, Belousov VV, Schafers M, Kiefer F. EMBO J. 2016 Jan 4;35(1):102-13. doi: 10.15252/embj.201592775. Epub 2015 Nov 23. PubMed 26598532.
Backbone
  Vector backbone: pEF/myc/cyto
  Vector type: Mammalian Expression
  Selectable markers: Neomycin (select with G418)
Growth in bacteria
  Bacterial resistance: Ampicillin, 100 μg/mL
  Growth temperature: 37°C
  Growth strain: DH5alpha
  Copy number: High Copy
Gene/Insert
  Gene/Insert name: UnaG
  Promoter: HRE-mCMV
  Cloning method: Unknown
  Sequencing primers: 5′ GCACATTTCCCCGAAAAGTGC; 3′ CACGGGGGAGGGGCAAACAAC
Terms and licenses: Academic/Nonprofit Terms; Industry Terms: Not Available to Industry
How to cite: HRE-UnaG was a gift from Friedemann Kiefer (Addgene plasmid # 201710 ; http://n2t.net/addgene:201710 ; RRID:Addgene_201710)
