[The description below was written by a language model from this plasmid's Addgene catalogue record and pLannotate feature annotations shown in this document.]
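Description:
HRE-UnaG is a mammalian expression plasmid of about 5 kb, built on the pEF/myc/cyto backbone, that acts as a genetically encoded fluorescent reporter of hypoxia. It is propagated in E. coli as a high-copy plasmid through a ColE1/pUC-type origin, with ampicillin selection provided by the bla gene and its own promoter. An f1 phage origin is also present. For mammalian cells, an SV40 enhancer/early promoter drives a Tn5 neomycin phosphotransferase cassette terminated by an SV40 polyadenylation signal, which allows G418 selection of stable lines. The short ble fragment annotated just downstream of the neo coding sequence appears to be a remnant of the Tn5 region rather than a functional marker.

The reporter cassette consists of a promoter catalogued as HRE-mCMV, followed by the UnaG coding sequence and a bovine growth hormone polyadenylation signal. The feature table annotates only the minimal CMV immediate-early promoter. The hypoxia response elements are not called as separate features and presumably lie in the unannotated sequence upstream of it. In this kind of design the minimal promoter has little activity by itself, and transcription is induced when hypoxia-inducible factors bind the HREs under low oxygen. UnaG, a green fluorescent protein from the Japanese eel Anguilla japonica, fluoresces on binding its cofactor bilirubin and does not need molecular oxygen for chromophore maturation as GFP-family proteins do. That property suits it to reporting in oxygen-poor conditions. According to the associated publication, the construct belongs to a family of fluorescent hypoxia sensors used to examine cell-to-cell heterogeneity of hypoxia in tumors.
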