Features (pLannotate 1.2.2; 12 found; start..end, strand, type, name):
    229..267     +  promoter       minimal CMV promoter: human cytomegalovirus (CMV) immediate early promoter
    329..745     +  CDS            UnaG: UnaG is a basic (constitutively fluorescent) green fluorescent protein published in 2013, derived from Anguilla japonica. It has low acid sensitivity. It requires the cofactor bilirubin for fluorescence.
    856..1063    +  polyA_signal   bGH poly(A) signal: bovine growth hormone polyadenylation signal
   1084..1105    +  promoter       SV40 promoter (fragment): SV40 enhancer and early promoter
   1126..1554    +  rep_origin     f1 ori (sequence partly withheld): f1 bacteriophage origin of replication; arrow indicates direction of (+) strand synthesis
   1568..1897    +  promoter       SV40 promoter: SV40 enhancer and early promoter
   1927..2717    +  CDS            NeoR/KanR (fragment): aminoglycoside phosphotransferase from Tn5; aph(3')-II (or nptII); confers resistance to neomycin, kanamycin, and G418 (Geneticin®)
   2738..2896    +  CDS            ble (fragment): BLE_KLEPN - Experimental evidence at protein level: Swiss-Prot protein existence level 1. Binding protein with a strong affinity to the bleomycin family of antibiotics. Binds to CL990; an antimitotic-antibiotic compound. From Klebsiella pneumoniae.
   2891..3012    +  polyA_signal   SV40 poly(A) signal: SV40 polyadenylation signal
   3216..3804    -  rep_origin     ori: high-copy-number ColE1/pMB1/pBR322/pUC origin of replication
   3975..4835    -  CDS            AmpR: β-lactamase; bla; confers resistance to ampicillin, carbenicillin, and related antibiotics
   4836..4940    -  promoter       AmpR promoter: bla
>Addgene plasmid #201710 | HRE-UnaG | addgene full sequence | sequence record 408666 | Addgene NGS Result
GTACCGAGCTTTTCTCGAGCCACAGTGCATACGTGGGCTCCAACAGGTCCTCTTGTCGAGCCACAGTGCA
TACGTGGGCTCCAACAGGTCCTCTTGTCGAGCCACAGTGCATACGTGGGCTCCAACAGGTCCTCTTGTCG
AGCCACAGTGCATACGTGGGCTCCAACAGGTCCTCTTGTCGAGCCACAGTGCATACGTGGGCTCCAACAG
GTCCTCTTGTCGAGATCTGGTAGGCGTGTACGGTGGGAGGTCTATATAAGCAGAGCTCGTTTAGTGAACC
GTCAGATCACTAGAAGCTTGGCATTCCGGTACTGTTGGTAAAGCCACCATGGTCGAGAAATTTGTTGGCA
CCTGGAAGATCGCAGACAGCCATAATTTTGGTGAATACCTGAAAGCTATCGGAGCCCCAAAGGAATTAAG
CGATGGTGGGGATGCCACGACGCCGACATTGTACATCTCCCAGAAGGACGGAGACAAAATGACAGTGAAA
ATAGAGAATGGACCTCCTACGTTCCTTGACACTCAAGTAAAGTTCAAATTAGGGGAGGAGTTCGACGAAT
TTCCTTCTGATCGAAGAAAAGGCGTAAAATCTGTCGTGAACTTGGTGGGAGAGAAGCTGGTGTACGTACA
AAAGTGGGACGGCAAGGAGACGACGTATGTCCGAGAGATAAAGGACGGTAAACTGGTCGTGACACTTACG
ATGGGAGACGTCGTGGCTGTGCGCAGCTACCGGAGGGCGACGGAAACCGGTGTCGACCCGCGGGGATCCA
CGCGTGCGGCCGCAGAACAAAAACTCATCTCAGAAGAGGATCTGAATGGGGCCGCATAGTCTAGAAGCTC
GCTGATCAGCCTCGACTGTGCCTTCTAGTTGCCAGCCATCTGTTGTTTGCCCCTCCCCCGTGCCTTCCTT
GACCCTGGAAGGTGCCACTCCCACTGTCCTTTCCTAATAAAATGAGGAAATTGCATCGCATTGTCTGAGT
AGGTGTCATTCTATTCTGGGGGGTGGGGTGGGGCAGGACAGCAAGGGGGAGGATTGGGAAGACAATAGCA
GGCATGCTGGGGATGGCCCGGGCTCTATGGCTTCTGAGGCGGAAAGAACCAGCTGGGGCTCTAGGGGGTA
TCCCC
[124 nt withheld, positions 1126-1249]
C
[72 nt withheld, positions 1251-1322]
TCCCCCAAAAAACTTGATTA
[49 nt withheld, positions 1343-1391]
CCTTTGACGTTGGAGTCCACGTTCTTT
[37 nt withheld, positions 1419-1455]
ACCCTATCTCGGTCTATTCTTTTGATTTATAAGGGATTTTGCCGATTTCGGCCTATTGGTTAAAAAATGA
GCTGATTTAACAAAAATTTAACGCGAATTAATTCTGTGGAATGTGTGTCAGTTAGGGTGTGGAAAGTCCC
CAGGCTCCCCAGCAGGCAGAAGTATGCAAAGCATGCATCTCAATTAGTCAGCAACCAGGTGTGGAAAGTC
CCCAGGCTCCCCAGCAGGCAGAAGTATGCAAAGCATGCATCTCAATTAGTCAGCAACCATAGTCCCGCCC
CTAACTCCGCCCATCCCGCCCCTAACTCCGCCCAGTTCCGCCCATTCTCCGCCCCTAGGCTGACTAATTT
TTTTTATTTATGCAGAGGCCGAGGCCGCCTCTGCCTCTGAGCTATTCCAGAAGTAGTGAGGAGGCTTTTT
TGGAGGCCTAGGCTTTTGCAAAAAGCTCCCCCCCCGGGAGGTCCACAATGGTTGAACAAGATGGATTGCA
CGCAGGTTCTCCGGCCGCTTGGGTGGAGAGGCTATTCGGCTATGACTGGGCACAACAGACAATCGGCTGC
TCTGATGCCGCCGTGTTCCGGCTGTCAGCGCAGGGGCGCCCGGTTCTTTTTGTCAAGACCGACCTGTCCG
GTGCCCTGAATGAACTCCAGGACGAGGCAGCGCGGCTATCGTGGCTGGCCACGACGGGCGTTCCTTGCGC
AGCTGTGCTCGACGTTGTCACTGAAGCGGGAAGGGACTGGCTGCTATTGGGCGAAGTGCCGGGGCAGGAT
CTCCTGTCATCTCACCTTGCTCCTGCCGAGAAAGTATCCATCATGGCTGATGCAATGCGGCGGCTGCATA
CGCTTGATCCGGCTACCTGCCCATTCGACCACCAAGCGAAACATCGCATCGAGCGAGCACGTACTCGGAT
GGAAGCCGGTCTTGTCGATCAGGATGATCTGGACGAAGAGCATCAGGGGCTCGCGCCAGCCGAACTGTTC
GCCAGGCTCAAGGCGCGTATGCCCGACGGCGAGGATCTCGTCGTGACTCATGGCGATGCCTGCTTGCCGA
ATATCATGGTGGAAAATGGCCGCTTTTCTGGATTCATCGACTGTGGCCGGCTGGGTGTGGCGGACCGCTA
TCAGGACATAGCGTTGGCTACCCGTGATATTGCTGAAGAGCTTGGCGGCGAATGGGCTGACCGCTTCCTC
GTGCTTTACGGTATCGCCGCTCCCGATTCGCAGCGCATCGCCTTCTATCGCCTTCTTGACGAGTTCTTCT
GAGCGGGACTCTGGGGTTCGAAATGACCGACCAAGCGACGCCCAACCTGCCATCACGAGATTTCGATTCC
ACCGCCGCCTTCTATGAAAGGTTGGGCTTCGGAATCGTTTTCCGGGACGCCGGCTGGATGATCCTCCAGC
GCGGGGATCTCATGCTGGAGTTCTTCGCCCACCCCAACTTGTTTATTGCAGCTTATAATGGTTACAAATA
AAGCAATAGCATCACAAATTTCACAAATAAAGCATTTTTTTCACTGCATTCTAGTTGTGGTTTGTCCAAA
CTCATCAATGTATCTTATCATGTCTGTATACCGTCGATCTTTCCGCTTCCTCGCTCACTGACTCGCTGCG
CTCGGTCGTTCGGCTGCGGCGAGCGGTATCAGCTCACTCAAAGGCGGTAATACGGTTATCCACAGAATCA
GGGGATAACGCAGGAAAGAACATGTGAGCAAAAGGCCAGCAAAAGGCCAGGAACCGTAAAAAGGCCGCGT
TGCTGGCGTTTTTCCATAGGCTCCGCCCCCCTGACGAGCATCACAAAAATCGACGCTCAAGTCAGAGGTG
GCGAAACCCGACAGGACTATAAAGATACCAGGCGTTTCCCCCTGGAAGCTCCCTCGTGCGCTCTCCTGTT
CCGACCCTGCCGCTTACCGGATACCTGTCCGCCTTTCTCCCTTCGGGAAGCGTGGCGCTTTCTCATAGCT
CACGCTGTAGGTATCTCAGTTCGGTGTAGGTCGTTCGCTCCAAGCTGGGCTGTATGCACGAACCCCCCGT
TCAGCCCGACCGCTGCGCCTTATCCGGTAACTATCGTCTTGAGTCCAACCCGGTAAGACACGACTTATCG
CCACTGGCAGCAGCCACTGGTAACAGGATTAGCAGAGCGAGGTATGTAGGCGGTGCTACAGAGTTCTTGA
AGTGGTGGCCTAACTACGGCTACACTAGAAGAACAGTATTTGGTATCTGCGCTCTGCTGAAGCCAGTTAC
CTTCGGAAAAAGAGTTGGTAGCTCTTGATCCGGCAAACAAACCACCGCTGGTAGCGGTGGTTTTTTTGTT
TGCAAGCAGCAGATTACGCGCAGAAAAAAAGGATCTCAAGAAGATCCTTTGATCTTTTCTACGGGGTCTG
ACGCTCAGTGGAACGAAAACTCACGTTAAGGGATTTTGGTCATGAGATTATCAAAAAGGATCTTCACCTA
GATCCTTTTAAATTAAAAATGAAGTTTTAAATCAATCTAAAGTATATATGAGTAAACTTGGTCTGACAGT
TACCAATGCTTAATCAGTGAGGCACCTATCTCAGCGATCTGTCTATTTCGTTCATCCATAGTTGCCTGAC
TCCCCGTCGTGTAGATAACTACGATACGGGAGGGCTTACCATCTGGCCCCAGTGCTGCAATGATACCGCG
AGACCCACGCTCACCGGCTCCAGATTTATCAGCAATAAACCAGCCAGCCGGAAGGGCCGAGCGCAGAAGT
GGTCCTGCAACTTTATCCGCCTCCATCCAGTCTATTAATTGTTGCCGGGAAGCTAGAGTAAGTAGTTCGC
CAGTTAATAGTTTGCGCAACGTTGTTGCCATTGCTACAGGCATCGTGGTGTCACGCTCGTCGTTTGGTAT
GGCTTCATTCAGCTCCGGTTCCCAACGATCAAGGCGAGTTACATGATCCCCCATGTTGTGCAAAAAAGCG
GTTAGCTCCTTCGGTCCTCCGATCGTTGTCAGAAGTAAGTTGGCCGCAGTGTTATCACTCATGGTTATGG
CAGCACTGCATAATTCTCTTACTGTCATGCCATCCGTAAGATGCTTTTCTGTGACTGGTGAGTACTCAAC
CAAGTCATTCTGAGAATAGTGTATGCGGCGACCGAGTTGCTCTTGCCCGGCGTCAATACGGGATAATACC
GCGCCACATAGCAGAACTTTAAAAGTGCTCATCATTGGAAAACGTTCTTCGGGGCGAAAACTCTCAAGGA
TCTTACCGCTGTTGAGATCCAGTTCGATGTAACCCACTCGGGCACCCAACTGATCTTCAGCATCTTTTAC
TTTCACCAGCGTTTCTGGGTGAGCAAAAACAGGAAGGCAAAATGCCGCAAAAAAGGGAATAAGGGCGACA
CGGAAATGTTGAATACTCATACTCTTCCTTTTTCAATATTATTGAAGCATTTATCAGGGTTATTGTCTCA
TGAGCGGATACATATTTGAATGTATTTAGAAAAATAAACAAATAGGGGTTCCGCGCACATTTCCCCGAAA
AGTGCCACCTGACGTCAGATCGACGGATCGGGAGATCG
